Addgene plasmid #163835: pB2H6
Purpose: Two-hybrid system that confers spectinomycin resistance in response to substrate phosphorylation. Constitutive expression of c-src kinase, CDC37, and SHP1
Depositing lab: Jerome Fox.
Backbone
  Vector backbone: SC101
  Backbone size w/o insert (bp): 3280
  Vector type: Bacterial Expression, Synthetic Biology
Growth in bacteria
  Bacterial resistance: Kanamycin, 50 μg/mL
  Growth temperature: 37°C
  Growth strain: DH5alpha
  Copy number: Low Copy
Gene/Insert
  Gene/Insert name: SpecR (alt names: c-Src kinase (251-536), CDC37, SHP1 (221-523); cI_SH2*;RpoZ_MidT)
  Species: H. sapiens (human), Synthetic
  Insert size (bp): 5587
  Promoter: Pro1;ProD;pLacZ-Opt
  Cloning method: Gibson Cloning
  Sequencing primers: 5′ N/A; 3′ N/A
Resource information
  A portion of this plasmid was derived from a plasmid made by: Various addgene plasmids
Terms and licenses: Academic/Nonprofit Terms; Industry Terms: Not Available to Industry
How to cite: pB2H6 was a gift from Jerome Fox (Addgene plasmid # 163835 ; http://n2t.net/addgene:163835 ; RRID:Addgene_163835)
