[The description below was written by a language model from this plasmid's Addgene catalogue record and pLannotate feature annotations shown in this document.]
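Description:
pB2H6 is a low-copy bacterial expression plasmid for synthetic biology. It is built on an SC101 backbone, replicates in E. coli through the pSC101 origin and its Rep101 initiator protein, and is maintained with kanamycin (an aph(3')-Ia KanR gene behind the bla promoter). The sequenced record is 8,867 nt, consistent with the stated backbone plus an insert of about 5.6 kb assembled by Gibson cloning.

The payload is a bacterial two-hybrid circuit that links tyrosine phosphorylation to antibiotic survival. One fusion joins a phage repressor DNA-binding domain to an SH2 domain. The record calls this fusion cI_SH2*, while the annotation software matched the repressor part to a P22 C2-like fragment and the SH2 part to a Src-family fragment. The second fusion joins the RNA polymerase omega subunit, RpoZ, to a MidT substrate peptide, which is not separately annotated. When the substrate is phosphorylated, SH2 binding should recruit RNA polymerase to the reporter promoter and drive the aadA spectinomycin-resistance gene (SpecR), which lies on the opposite strand.

Downstream of the fusions, in the same orientation, are the human c-Src kinase domain (residues 251–536), the co-chaperone CDC37, which stabilises kinases and promotes their activity, and the catalytic region of the phosphatase SHP1/PTPN6 (221–523). The catalogue describes these three as constitutively expressed. The listed promoters are Pro1, ProD and pLacZ-Opt, but they do not appear in the feature table, so the record does not show which promoter drives which unit. rrnB terminators insulate the cassettes.

Because SHP1 would counteract Src phosphorylation of the substrate, spectinomycin resistance presumably reports reduced phosphatase activity. That would suit the plasmid to growth-based selections or screens for SHP1 inhibition, though the record does not state this use.
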