Features (pLannotate 1.2.2; 15 found; start..end, strand, type, name):
    107..211     +  promoter       AmpR promoter: bla
    212..1027    +  CDS            KanR: aminoglycoside phosphotransferase; aph(3')-Ia; confers resistance to kanamycin in bacteria or G418 (Geneticin®) in eukaryotes
   1124..1239    +  ncRNA          5S rRNA: Accession: RF00001 - 5S ribosomal RNA
   1243..1329    +  terminator     rrnB T1 terminator: Escherichia coli rrnB; transcription terminator T1 from the E. coli rrnB gene
   1421..1448    +  terminator     rrnB T2 terminator: transcription terminator T2 from the E. coli rrnB gene
   1665..2267    +  CDS            C2 (fragment): RPC2_BPP22 - Experimental evidence at protein level: Swiss-Prot protein existence level 1. This protein allows the phage to reside inactively in the chromosome of its host bacterium. This lysogenic state is maintained by binding of regulatory protein C2 to the OR and OL operators, preventing transcription of proteins necessary for lytic development. From Salmonella phage P22 (Bacteriophage P22).
   2298..2597    +  CDS            V-SRC (fragment): SRC_AVISR - Experimental evidence at protein level: Swiss-Prot protein existence level 1. This phosphoprotein, required for both the initiation and the maintenance of neoplastic transformation, is a protein kinase that catalyzes the phosphorylation of tyrosine residues in vitro. From Avian sarcoma virus (strain rASV1441).
   2623..2895    +  CDS            rpoZ (sequence withheld): RPOZ_ECO24 - Experimental evidence at protein level: Swiss-Prot protein existence level 1. Promotes RNA polymerase assembly. Latches the N- and C- terminal regions of the beta' subunit thereby facilitating its interaction with the beta and alpha subunits. From Escherichia coli O139:H28 (strain E24377A / ETEC).
   3134..3991    +  CDS            SRC (fragment): SRC_HUMAN - Also known as SRC1. Experimental evidence at protein level: Swiss-Prot protein existence level 1. Non-receptor protein tyrosine kinase which is activated following engagement of many different classes of cellular receptors including immune response receptors, integrins and other adhesion receptors, receptor protein tyrosine kinases, G protein-coupled receptors as well as cytokine receptors. Participates in signaling pathways that control a diverse spectrum of biological activities including gene transcription, immune response, cell adhesion, cell cycle progression, apoptosis, migra
   4020..5153    +  CDS            CDC37: CDC37_HUMAN - Also known as CDC37A. Experimental evidence at protein level: Swiss-Prot protein existence level 1. Co-chaperone that binds to numerous kinases and promotes their interaction with the Hsp90 complex, resulting in stabilization and promotion of their activity (PubMed:8666233). Inhibits HSP90AA1 ATPase activity (PubMed:23569206). From Homo sapiens (Human).
   5184..6092    +  CDS            PTPN6 (fragment): PTN6_HUMAN - Also known as HCP, PTP1C. Experimental evidence at protein level: Swiss-Prot protein existence level 1. Modulates signaling by tyrosine phosphorylated cell surface receptors such as KIT and the EGF receptor/EGFR. The SH2 regions may interact with other cellular components to modulate its own phosphatase activity against interacting substrates. Together with MTUS1, induces UBE2V2 expression upon angiotensin II stimulation. Plays a key role in hematopoiesis. From Homo sapiens (Human).
   6170..6958    -  CDS            aadA: S3AD_ECOLX - Experimental evidence at protein level: Swiss-Prot protein existence level 1. Mediates bacterial resistance to the antibiotics streptomycin and spectinomycin. From Escherichia coli.
   7110..7145    +  terminator     rrnB T1 terminator (fragment): Escherichia coli rrnB; transcription terminator T1 from the E. coli rrnB gene
   7647..7869    +  rep_origin     pSC101 ori: low-copy replication origin that requires the Rep101 protein
   7917..8867    +  CDS            Rep101: RepA protein needed for replication with the pSC101 origin; rep101
>Addgene plasmid #163835 | pB2H6 | addgene full sequence | sequence record 337603 | Addgene NGS Result
ACGGCCTATTTGGCCTAAGGGCCTCGTGATACGCCTATTTTTATAGGTTAATGTCATGATAATAATGGTT
TCTTAGACGTCAGGTGGCACTTTTCGGGGAAATGTGCGCGGAACCCCTATTTGTTTATTTTTCTAAATAC
ATTCAAATATGTATCCGCTCATGAGACAATAACCCTGATAAATGCTTCAATAATATTGAAAAAGGAAGAG
TATGAGCCATATTCAACGGGAAACGTCTTGCTCTAGGCCGCGATTAAATTCCAACATGGATGCTGATTTA
TATGGGTATAAATGGGCTCGCGATAATGTCGGGCAATCAGGTGCGACAATCTATCGATTGTATGGGAAGC
CCGATGCGCCAGAGTTGTTTCTGAAACATGGCAAAGGTAGCGTTGCCAATGATGTTACAGATGAGATGGT
CAGACTAAACTGGCTGACGGAATTTATGCCTCTTCCGACCATCAAGCATTTTATCCGTACTCCTGATGAT
GCATGGTTACTCACCACTGCGATCCCCGGGAAAACAGCATTCCAGGTATTAGAAGAATATCCTGATTCAG
GTGAAAATATTGTTGATGCGCTGGCAGTGTTCCTGCGCCGGTTGCATTCGATTCCTGTTTGTAATTGTCC
TTTTAACAGCGATCGCGTATTTCGTCTCGCTCAGGCGCAATCACGAATGAATAACGGTTTGGTTGATGCG
AGTGATTTTGATGACGAGCGTAATGGCTGGCCTGTTGAACAAGTCTGGAAAGAAATGCATAAACTTTTGC
CATTCTCACCGGATTCAGTCGTCACTCATGGTGATTTCTCACTTGATAACCTTATTTTTGACGAGGGGAA
ATTAATAGGTTGTATTGATGTTGGACGAGTCGGAATCGCAGACCGATACCAGGATCTTGCCATCCTATGG
AACTGCCTCGGTGAGTTTTCTCCTTCATTACAGAAACGGCTTTTTCAAAAATATGGTATTGATAATCCTG
ATATGAATAAATTGCAGTTTCATTTGATGCTCGATGAGTTTTTCTAAACGCCATGGGCATGGCTGTTTTG
GCGGATGAGAGAAGATTTTCAGCCTGATACAGATTAAATCAGAACGCAGAAGCGGTCTGATAAAACAGAA
TTTGCCTGGCGACAGTAGCGCGGTGGTCCCACCTGACCCCATGCCGAACTCAGAAGTGAAACGCCGTAGC
GCCGATGGTAGTGTGGGGTCTCCCCATGCGAGAGTAGGGAACTGCCAGGCATCAAATAAAACGAAAGGCT
CAGTCGAAAGACTGGGCCTTTCGTTTTATCTGTTGTTTGTCGGTGAACGCTCTCCTGAGTAGGACAAATC
CGCCGGGAGCGGATTTGAACGTTGCGAAGCAACGGCCCGGAGGGTGGCGGGCAGGACGCCCGCCATAAAC
TGCCAGGCATCAAATTAAGCAGAAGGCCATCCTGACGGATGGCCTTTTTGCGTTTCTACAAACTCGCTGA
GGATTCTAGAGCACAGCTAACACCACGTCGTCCCTATCTGCTGCCCTAGGTCTATGAGTGGTTGCTGGAT
AACTTTACGGGCATGCATAAGGCTCGGTATCTATATTCAGGGAGACCACAACGGTTTCCCTCTACAAATA
ATTTTGTTTAACTTTTACTAGAGTAAGGAGGAAAAAAAAATGAGTATCAGCAGCAGGGTAAAAAGCAAAA
GAATTCAGCTTGGACTTAACCAGGCTGAACTTGCTCAAAAGGTGGGGACTACCCAGCAGTCTATAGAGCA
GCTCGAAAACGGTAAAACTAAGCGACCACGCTTTTTACCAGAACTTGCGTCAGCTCTTGGCGTAAGTGTT
GACTGGCTGCTCAATGGCACCTCTGATTCGAATGTTAGATTTGTTGGGCACGTTGAGCCCAAAGGGAAAT
ATCCATTGATTAGCATGGTTAGAGCTCGTTCGTGGTGTGAAGCTTGTGAACCCTACGATATCAAGGACAT
TGATGAATGGTATGACAGTGACGTTAACTTATTAGGCAATGGATTCTGGCTGAAGGTTGAAGGTGATTCC
ATGACCTCACCTGTAGGTCAAAGCATCCCTGAAGGTCATATGGTGTTAGTAGATACTGGACGGGAGCCAG
TGAATGGAAGCCTTGTTGTAGCCAAACTGACTGACGCGAACGAAGCAACATTCAAGAAACTGGTCATAGA
TGGCGGTCAGAAGTACCTGAAAGGCCTGAATCCTTCATGGCCTATGACTCCTATCAACGGAAACTGCAAG
ATTATCGGTGTTGTCGTGGAAGCGAGGGTAAAATTCGTAGACTACAAGGACGACGATGACAAGTGGTATT
TTGGGAAGATCACTCGTCGGGAGTCCGAGCGGCTGCTGCTCAACCCCGAAAACCCCCGGGGAACCTTCTT
GGTCCGGGAGAGCGAGACGGTAAAAGGTGCCTATGCCCTCTCCGTTTCTGACTTTGACAACGCCAAGGGG
CTCAATGTGAAACACTACCTGATCCGCAAGCTGGACAGCGGCGGCTTCTACATCACCTCACGCACACAGT
TCAGCAGCCTGCAGCAGCTGGTGGCCTACTACTCCAAACATGCTGATGGCTTGTGCCACCGCCTGACCAA
CGTCTGCTAAGTGCAGTAAGGAGGAAAAAAAA
[273 nt withheld, positions 2623-2895]
GCAGCTGCGGAACCGCAGTATGAAGAAATTCCGATTTATCTGTAATAATTCTAGAGCACAGCTAACACCA
CGTCGTCCCTATCTGCTGCCCTAGGTCTATGAGTGGTTGCTGGATAACTTTACGGGCATGCATAAGGCTC
GTATAATATATTCAGGGAGACCACAACGGTTTCCCTCTACAAATAATTTTGTTTAACTTTTACTAGAGCG
AAAAAAAGTAAGGCGGTAATCCATGGGCTCCAAGCCGCAGACTCAGGGCCTGGCCAAGGATGCCTGGGAG
ATCCCTCGGGAGTCGCTGCGGCTGGAGGTCAAGCTGGGCCAGGGCTGCTTTGGCGAGGTGTGGATGGGGA
CCTGGAACGGTACCACCAGGGTGGCCATCAAAACCCTGAAGCCTGGCACGATGTCTCCAGAGGCCTTCCT
GCAGGAGGCCCAGGTCATGAAGAAGCTGAGGCATGAGAAGCTGGTGCAGTTGTATGCTGTGGTTTCAGAG
GAGCCCATTTACATCGTCACGGAGTACATGAGCAAGGGGAGTTTGCTGGACTTTCTCAAGGGGGAGACAG
GCAAGTACCTGCGGCTGCCTCAGCTGGTGGACATGGCTGCTCAGATCGCCTCAGGCATGGCGTACGTGGA
GCGGATGAACTACGTCCACCGGGACCTTCGTGCAGCCAACATCCTGGTGGGAGAGAACCTGGTGTGCAAA
GTGGCCGACTTTGGGCTGGCTCGGCTCATTGAAGACAATGAGTACACGGCGCGGCAAGGTGCCAAATTCC
CCATCAAGTGGACGGCTCCAGAAGCTGCCCTCTATGGCCGCTTCACCATCAAGTCGGACGTGTGGTCCTT
CGGGATCCTGCTGACTGAGCTCACCACAAAGGGACGGGTGCCCTACCCTGGGATGGTGAACCGCGAGGTG
CTGGACCAGGTGGAGCGGGGCTACCGGATGCCCTGCCCGCCGGAGTGTCCCGAGTCCCTGCACGACCTCA
TGTGCCAGTGCTGGCGGAAGGAGCCTGAGGAGCGGCCCACCTTCGAGTACCTGCAGGCCTTCCTGGAGGA
CTACTTCACGTCCACCGAGCCCCAGTACCAGCCCGGGGAGAACCTCTAAGCTAGCTTTAAGAAGGAGATA
TACCATGGTGGACTACAGCGTGTGGGACCACATTGAGGTGTCTGATGATGAAGACGAGACGCACCCCAAC
ATCGACACGGCCAGTCTCTTCCGCTGGCGGCATCAGGCCCGGGTGGAACGCATGGAGCAGTTCCAGAAGG
AGAAGGAGGAACTGGACAGGGGCTGCCGCGAGTGCAAGCGCAAGGTGGCCGAGTGCCAGAGGAAACTGAA
GGAGCTGGAGGTGGCCGAGGGCGGCAAGGCAGAGCTGGAGCGCCTGCAGGCCGAGGCACAGCAGCTGCGC
AAGGAGGAGCGGAGCTGGGAGCAGAAGCTGGAGGAGATGCGCAAGAAGGAGAAGAGCATGCCCTGGAACG
TGGACACGCTCAGCAAAGACGGCTTCAGCAAGAGCATGGTAAATACCAAGCCCGAGAAGACGGAGGAGGA
CTCAGAGGAGGTGAGGGAGCAGAAACACAAGACCTTCGTGGAAAAATACGAGAAACAGATCAAGCACTTT
GGCATGCTTCGCCGCTGGGATGACAGCCAAAAGTACCTGTCAGACAACGTCCACCTGGTGTGCGAGGAGA
CAGCCAATTACCTGGTCATTTGGTGCATTGACCTAGAGGTGGAGGAGAAATGTGCACTCATGGAGCAGGT
GGCCCACCAGACAATCGTCATGCAATTTATCCTGGAGCTGGCCAAGAGCCTAAAGGTGGACCCCCGGGCC
TGCTTCCGGCAGTTCTTCACTAAGATTAAGACAGCCGATCGCCAGTACATGGAGGGCTTCAACGACGAGC
TGGAAGCCTTCAAGGAGCGTGTGCGGGGCCGTGCCAAGCTGCGCATCGAGAAGGCCATGAAGGAGTACGA
GGAGGAGGAGCGCAAGAAGCGGCTCGGCCCCGGCGGCCTGGACCCCGTCGAGGTCTACGAGTCCCTCCCT
GAGGAACTCCAGAAGTGCTTCGATGTGAAGGACGTGCAGATGCTGCAGGACGCCATCAGCAAGATGGACC
CCACCGACGCAAAGTACCACATGCAGCGCTGCATTGACTCTGGCCTCTGGGTCCCCAACTCTAAGGCCAG
CGAGGCCAAGGAGGGAGAGGAGGCAGGTCCTGGGGACCCATTACTGGAAGCTGTTCCCAAGACGGGCGAT
GAGAAGGATGTCAGTGTGTAAGTGCAGAAAGAGGAGAAATACTAGATGGCTGACATTGAGAACCGAGTGT
TGGAACTGAACAAGAAGCAGGAGTCCGAGGATACAGCCAAGGCTGGCTTCTGGGAGGAGTTTGAGAGTTT
GCAGAAGCAGGAGGTGAAGAACTTGCACCAGCGTCTGGAAGGGCAGCGGCCAGAGAACAAGGGCAAGAAC
CGCTACAAGAACATTCTCCCCTTTGACCACAGCCGAGTGATCCTGCAGGGACGGGACAGTAACATCCCCG
GGTCCGACTACATCAATGCCAACTACATCAAGAACCAGCTGCTAGGCCCTGATGAGAACGCTAAGACCTA
CATCGCCAGCCAGGGCTGTCTGGAGGCCACGGTCAATGACTTCTGGCAGATGGCGTGGCAGGAGAACAGC
CGTGTCATCGTCATGACCACCCGAGAGGTGGAGAAAGGCCGGAACAAATGCGTCCCATACTGGCCCGAGG
TGGGCATGCAGCGTGCTTATGGGCCCTACTCTGTGACCAACTGCGGGGAGCATGACACAACCGAATACAA
ACTCCGTACCTTACAGGTCTCCCCGCTGGACAATGGAGACCTGATTCGGGAGATCTGGCATTACCAGTAC
CTGAGCTGGCCCGACCATGGGGTCCCCAGTGAGCCTGGGGGTGTCCTCAGCTTCCTGGACCAGATCAACC
AGCGGCAGGAAAGTCTGCCTCACGCAGGGCCCATCATCGTGCACTGCAGCGCCGGCATCGGCCGCACAGG
CACCATCATTGTCATCGACATGCTCATGGAGAACATCTCCACCAAGGGCCTGGACTGTGACATTGACATC
CAGAAGACCATCCAGATGGTGCGGGCGCAGCGCTCGGGCATGGTGCAGACGGAGGCGCAGTACAAGTTCA
TCTACGTGGCCATCGCCCAGTTCATTGAAACCACTAAGAAGAAGCTGTGACAGTCAGTAGGGCCCTAAAA
AAAAACCCCGCCCCTGACAGGGGTGGGGTTTTTTGCGTACATTGGCTCCGTTCATTTGCCGACTACCTTG
GTGATCTCGCCTTTCACGTAGTGGACAAATTCTTCCAACTGATCTGCGCGCGAGGCCAAGCGATCTTCTT
CTTGTCCAAGATAAGCCTGTCTAGCTTCAAGTATGACGGGCTGATACTGGGCCGGCAGGCGCTCCATTGC
CCAGTCGGCAGCGACATCCTTCGGCGCGATTTTGCCGGTTACTGCGCTGTACCAAATGCGGGACAACGTA
AGCACTACATTTCGCTCATCGCCAGCCCAGTCGGGCGGCGAGTTCCATAGCGTTAAGGTTTCATTTAGCG
CCTCAAATAGATCCTGTTCAGGAACCGGATCAAAGAGTTCCTCCGCCGCTGGACCTACCAAGGCAACGCT
ATGTTCTCTTGCTTTTGTCAGCAAGATAGCCAGATCAATGTCGATCGTGGCTGGCTCGAAGATACCTGCA
AGAATGTCATTGCGCTGCCATTCTCCAAATTGCAGTTCGCGCTTAGCTGGATAACGCCACGGAATGATGT
CGTCGTGCACAACAATGGTGACTTCTACAGCGCGGAGAATCTCGCTCTCTCCAGGGGAAGCCGAAGTTTC
CAAAAGGTCGTTGATCAAAGCTCGCCGCGTTGTTTCATCAAGCCTTACGGTCACCGTAACCAGCAAATCA
ATATCACTGTGTGGCTTCAGGCCGCCATCCACTGCGGAGCCGTACAAATGTACGGCCAGCAACGTCGGTT
CGAGATGGCGCTCGATGACGCCAACTACCTCTGATAGTTGAGTCGATACTTCGGCGATCACCGCTTCCCT
CATTTTTTTTTCCTCCTTACTGCACCTGCAGGTCGGTCGACACAACATACGCGCCGGAAGCTTTACGAGT
AAAGCCCGGGGTGCCTAATGAACAAACTTTCTTGTATTTTCATACAATGTATCTTGTTTTAGGGTCCCTA
AGTCTCCGCAGCGCAACGAAAGGCCCAGTCTTTCGACTGAGCCTTTCGTTGCATTTGCCCGGATGTCCTC
TTGACCGTACGACGGGTAAGCCTGTTGATGATACCGCTGCCTTACTGGGTGCATTAGCCAGTCTGAATGA
CCTGTCACGGGATAATCCGAAGTGGTCAGACTGGAAAATCAGAGGGCAGGAACTGCTGAACAGCAAAAAG
TCAGATAGCACCACATAGCAGACCCGCCATAAAACGCCCTGAGAAGCCCGTGACGGGCTTTTCTTGTATT
ATGGGTAGTTTCCTTGCATGAATCCATAAAAGGCGCCTGTAGTGCCATTTACCCCCATTCACTGCCAGAG
CCGTGAGCGCAGCGAACTGAATGTCACGAAAAAGACAGCGACTCAGGTGCCTGATGGTCGGAGACAAAAG
GAATATTCAGCGATTTGCCCGAGCTTGCGAGGGTGCTACTTAAGCCTTTAGGGTTTTAAGGTCTGTTTTG
TAGAGGAGCAAACAGCGTTTGCGACATCCTTTTGTAATACTGCGGAACTGACTAAAGTAGTGAGTTATAC
ACAGGGCTGGGATCTATTCTTTTTATCTTTTTTTATTCTTTCTTTATTCTATAAATTATAACCACTTGAA
TATAAACAAAAAAAACACACAAAGGTCTAGCGGAATTTACAGAGGGTCTAGCAGAATTTACAAGTTTTCC
AGCAAAGGTCTAGCAGAATTTACAGATACCCACAACTCAAAGGAAAAGGACTAGTAATTATCATTGACTA
GCCCATCTCAATTGGTATAGTGATTAAAATTACCTAGACCAATTGAGATGTATGTCTGAATTAGTTGTTT
TCAAAGCAAATGAACTAGCGATTAGTCGCTATGACTTAACGGAGCATGAAACCAAGCTAATTTTATGCTG
TGTGGCACTACTCAACCCCACGATTGAAAACCCTACAAGGAAAGAACGGACGGTATCGTTCACTTATAAC
CAATACGCTCAGATGATGAACATCAGTAGGGAAAATGCTTATGGTGTATTAGCTAAAGCAACCAGAGAGC
TGATGACGAGAACTGTGAAAATCAGGAATCCTTTGGTTAAAGGCTTTGAGATTTTCCAGTGGACAAACTA
TGCCAAGTTCTCAAGCGAAAAATTAGAATTAGTTTTTAGTGAAGAGATATTGCCTTATCTTTTCCAGTTA
AAAAAATTCATAAAATATAATCTGGAACATGTTAAGTCTTTTGAAAACAAATACTCTATGAGGATTTATG
AGTGGTTATTAAAAGAACTAACACAAAAGAAAACTCACAAGGCAAATATAGAGATTAGCCTTGATGAATT
TAAGTTCATGTTAATGCTTGAAAATAACTACCATGAGTTTAAAAGGCTTAACCAATGGGTTTTGAAACCA
ATAAGTAAAGATTTAAACACTTACAGCAATATGAAATTGGTGGTTGATAAGCGAGGCCGCCCGACTGATA
CGTTGATTTTCCAAGTTGAACTAGATAGACAAATGGATCTCGTAACCGAACTTGAGAACAACCAGATAAA
AATGAATGGTGACAAAATACCAACAACCATTACATCAGATTCCTACCTACGTAACGGACTAAGAAAAACA
CTACACGATGCTTTAACTGCAAAAATTCAGCTCACCAGTTTTGAGGCAAAATTTTTGAGTGACATGCAAA
GTAAGCATGATCTCAATGGTTCGTTCTCATGGCTCACGCAAAAACAACGAACCACACTAGAGAACATACT
GGCTAAATACGGAAGGATCTGA
